Addgene plasmid #168229: pMK434 (mAID-mClover-P2A-Hygro)
Purpose: C-terminal tagging with mAID-mClover
Depositing lab: Masato Kanemaki. Depositing organization: National Institute of Genetics. Publication: Targeted Protein Depletion Using the Auxin-Inducible Degron 2 (AID2) System. Saito Y, Kanemaki MT. Curr Protoc. 2021 Aug;1(8):e219. doi: 10.1002/cpz1.219. PubMed 34370399.
Backbone
  Vector backbone: pBluescript
  Total vector size (bp): 5544
  Vector type: Mammalian Expression, CRISPR
  Selectable markers: Hygromycin
Growth in bacteria
  Bacterial resistance: Ampicillin, 100 μg/mL
  Growth temperature: 37°C
  Growth strain: DH5alpha
  Copy number: High Copy
Gene/Insert
  Gene/Insert name: mAID-mClover-P2A-Hygro
  Species: Synthetic
Terms and licenses: Academic/Nonprofit Terms; Industry Terms: Not Available to Industry
How to cite: pMK434 (mAID-mClover-P2A-Hygro) was a gift from Masato Kanemaki (Addgene plasmid # 168229 ; http://n2t.net/addgene:168229 ; RRID:Addgene_168229)
