[The description below was written by a language model from this plasmid's Addgene catalogue record and pLannotate feature annotations shown in this document.]
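Description:
pMK434 (mAID-mClover-P2A-Hygro) is a 5,544 bp pBluescript-based plasmid that serves as a tagging cassette source for CRISPR-assisted knock-in in mammalian cells, intended for fusing an mAID-mClover tag to the C-terminus of a protein of interest. It is maintained in E. coli as a high-copy plasmid through a ColE1/pUC-type origin with ampicillin selection (AmpR and its bla promoter). It retains the usual pBluescript elements: an f1 origin, lacZα and lac promoter/operator remnants, and T7 and T3 promoters flanking the cloning region.

The synthetic insert reads in one direction as the mini-AID degron (the minimal auxin-responsive portion of Arabidopsis IAA17), the green/yellow fluorescent protein Clover (the monomeric mClover variant, according to the plasmid name), and a hygromycin resistance coding sequence, followed by the mouse PGK polyadenylation signal and a single annotated loxP site. The P2A peptide named in the construct title is not annotated in the feature table, but would fall in the short gap between Clover and HygR. No mammalian promoter is annotated upstream of the cassette. This fits a design in which in-frame integration places the tag and the 2A-linked marker under the control of the endogenous target gene, so that hygromycin resistance is co-translated with, and then separated from, the tagged protein. Homology arms for a specific locus are not part of this record and would have to be supplied by the user.

Once the target is tagged, the mAID degron allows rapid auxin-triggered depletion of the fusion protein in cells expressing TIR1, as in the AID2 system described in the associated publication. mClover provides a fluorescent readout of the protein's expression, localisation and degradation.
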