Features (pLannotate 1.2.2; 16 found; start..end, strand, type, name):
    457..612     -  CDS            lacZα (fragment): LacZα fragment of β-galactosidase; lacZ fragment
    620..638     +  promoter       T7 promoter: promoter for bacteriophage T7 RNA polymerase
    675..878     +  CDS            mini-AID: minimal degron from the auxin-responsive IAA17 protein of Arabidopsis thaliana (Kubota et al., 2013) acts as an auxin-inducible degron (AID) in the presence of TIR1
    885..1601    +  CDS            Clover: Clover is a basic (constitutively fluorescent) green/yellow fluorescent protein published in 2012, derived from Aequorea victoria. It is reported to be a rapidly-maturing weak dimer with high acid sensitivity.
   1685..2705    +  CDS            HygR (fragment): aminoglycoside phosphotransferase from E. coli; aph(4)-Ia; confers resistance to hygromycin
   2789..3241    +  polyA_signal   PGK poly(A) signal: mouse phosphoglycerate kinase 1 polyadenylation signal
   3268..3301    -  protein_bind   loxP: Cre-mediated recombination occurs in the 8-bp core sequence (GCATACAT). Cre recombinase
   3350..3368    -  promoter       T3 promoter: promoter for bacteriophage T3 RNA polymerase
   3413..3429    -  protein_bind   lac operator: The lac repressor binds to the lac operator to inhibit transcription in E. coli. This inhibition can be relieved by adding lactose or isopropyl-β-D-thiogalactopyranoside (IPTG). lac repressor encoded by lacI
   3437..3467    -  promoter       lac promoter: promoter for the E. coli lac operon
   3482..3503    -  protein_bind   CAP binding site: CAP binding activates transcription in the presence of cAMP. E. coli catabolite activator protein
   3516..3608    -  CDS            lacI (fragment): lac repressor; lacI; The lac repressor binds to the lac operator to inhibit transcription in E. coli. This inhibition can be relieved by adding lactose or isopropyl-β-D-thiogalactopyranoside (IPTG).
   3791..4379    -  rep_origin     ori: high-copy-number ColE1/pMB1/pBR322/pUC origin of replication
   4550..5410    -  CDS            AmpR: β-lactamase; bla; confers resistance to ampicillin, carbenicillin, and related antibiotics
   5411..5515    -  promoter       AmpR promoter: bla
   5542..426     +  rep_origin     f1 ori (across the origin) (sequence partly withheld): f1 bacteriophage origin of replication; arrow indicates direction of (+) strand synthesis
>Addgene plasmid #168229 | pMK434 (mAID-mClover-P2A-Hygro) | addgene full sequence | sequence record 331854 | Addgene NGS Result
[121 nt withheld, positions 1-121]
C
[91 nt withheld, positions 123-213]
A
[49 nt withheld, positions 215-263]
CCTTTGACGTTGGAGTCCACGTTCTTT
[37 nt withheld, positions 291-327]
ACCCTATCTCGGTCTATTCTTTTGATTTATAAGGGATTTTGCCGATTTCGGCCTATTGGTTAAAAAATGA
GCTGATTTAACAAAAATTTAACGCGAATTTTAACAAAATATTAACGCTTACAATTTCCATTCGCCATTCA
GGCTGCGCAACTGTTGGGAAGGGCGATCGGTGCGGGCCTCTTCGCTATTACGCCAGCTGGCGAAAGGGGG
ATGTGCTGCAAGGCGATTAAGTTGGGTAACGCCAGGGTTTTCCCAGTCACGACGTTGTAAAACGACGGCC
AGTGAGCGCGCGTAATACGACTCACTATAGGGCGAATTGGAGCTCCCCGGGATCCGGTGCAGGCGCCAAG
GAGAAGAGTGCTTGTCCTAAAGATCCAGCCAAACCTCCGGCCAAGGCACAAGTTGTGGGATGGCCACCGG
TGAGATCATACCGGAAGAACGTGATGGTTTCCTGCCAAAAATCAAGCGGTGGCCCGGAGGCGGCGGCGTT
CGTGAAGGTATCAATGGACGGAGCACCGTACTTGAGGAAAATCGATTTGAGGATGTATAAAGCTAGCATG
GTGAGCAAGGGCGAGGAGCTGTTCACCGGGGTGGTGCCCATCCTGGTCGAGCTGGACGGCGACGTAAACG
GCCACAAGTTCAGCGTCCGCGGCGAGGGCGAGGGCGATGCCACCAACGGCAAGCTGACCCTGAAGTTCAT
CTGCACCACCGGCAAGCTGCCCGTGCCCTGGCCCACCCTCGTGACCACCTTCGGCTACGGCGTGGCCTGC
TTCAGCCGCTACCCCGACCACATGAAGCAGCACGACTTCTTCAAGTCCGCCATGCCCGAAGGCTACGTCC
AGGAGCGCACCATCTCTTTCAAGGACGACGGTACCTACAAGACCCGCGCCGAGGTGAAGTTCGAGGGCGA
CACCCTGGTGAACCGCATCGAGCTGAAGGGCATCGACTTCAAGGAGGACGGCAACATCCTGGGGCACAAG
CTGGAGTACAACTTCAACAGCCACAACGTCTATATCACGGCCGACAAGCAGAAGAACGGCATCAAGGCTA
ACTTCAAGATCCGCCACAACGTTGAGGACGGCAGCGTGCAGCTCGCCGACCACTACCAGCAGAACACCCC
CATCGGCGACGGCCCCGTGCTGCTGCCCGACAACCACTACCTGAGCCATCAGTCCAAGCTGAGCAAAGAC
CCCAACGAGAAGCGCGATCACATGGTCCTGCTGGAGTTCGTGACCGCCGCCGGGATTACACATGGCATGG
ACGAGCTGTACAAGACGCGTGCTACTAACTTCAGCCTGCTGAAGCAGGCTGGAGACGTGGAGGAGAACCC
TGGACCTCTCGAGATGGATAGATCCGGAAAGCCTGAACTCACCGCGACGTCTGTCGAGAAGTTTCTGATC
GAAAAGTTCGACAGCGTCTCCGACCTGATGCAGCTCTCGGAGGGCGAAGAATCTCGTGCTTTCAGCTTCG
ATGTAGGAGGGCGTGGATATGTCCTGCGGGTAAATAGCTGCGCCGATGGTTTCTACAAAGATCGTTATGT
TTATCGGCACTTTGCATCGGCCGCGCTCCCGATTCCGGAAGTGCTTGACATTGGGGAATTCAGCGAGAGC
CTGACCTATTGCATCTCCCGCCGTGCACAGGGTGTCACGTTGCAAGACCTGCCTGAAACCGAACTGCCCG
CTGTTCTGCAGCCGGTCGCGGAGGCCATGGATGCGATCGCTGCGGCCGATCTTAGCCAGACGAGCGGGTT
CGGCCCATTCGGACCGCAAGGAATCGGTCAATACACTACATGGCGTGATTTCATATGCGCGATTGCTGAT
CCCCATGTGTATCACTGGCAAACTGTGATGGACGACACCGTCAGTGCGTCCGTCGCGCAGGCTCTCGATG
AGCTGATGCTTTGGGCCGAGGACTGCCCCGAAGTCCGGCACCTCGTGCACGCGGATTTCGGCTCCAACAA
TGTCCTGACGGACAATGGCCGCATAACAGCGGTCATTGACTGGAGCGAGGCGATGTTCGGGGATTCCCAA
TACGAGGTCGCCAACATCTTCTTCTGGAGGCCGTGGTTGGCTTGTATGGAGCAGCAGACGCGCTACTTCG
AGCGGAGGCATCCGGAGCTTGCAGGATCGCCGCGGCTCCGGGCGTATATGCTCCGCATTGGTCTTGACCA
ACTCTATCAGAGCTTGGTTGACGGCAATTTCGATGATGCAGCTTGGGCGCAGGGTCGATGCGACGCAATC
GTCCGATCCGGAGCCGGGACTGTCGGGCGTACACAAATCGCCCGCAGAAGCGCGGCCGTCTGGACCGATG
GCTGTGTAGAAGTACTCGCCGATAGTGGAAACCGACGCCCCAGCACTCGTCCGAGGGCAAAGGAATAGGC
TAGCCGCCCGCCCCACGACCCGCAGCGCCCGACCGAAAGGAGCGCACGACCCCATGCATCGATGATATCA
GATCCCCGGGATGCAGAAATTGATGATCTATTAAACAATAAAGATGTCCACTAAAATGGAAGTTTTTCCT
GTCATACTTTGTTAAGAAGGGTGAGAACAGAGTACCTACATTTTGAATGGAAGGATTGGAGCTACGGGGG
TGGGGGTGGGGTGGGATTAGATAAATGCCTGCTCTTTACTGAAGGCTCTTTACTATTGCTTTATGATAAT
GTTTCATAGTTGGATATCATAATTTAAACAAGCAAAACCAAATTAAGGGCCAGCTCATTCCTCCCACTCA
TGATCTATAGATCTATAGATCTCTCGTGGGATCATTGTTTTTCTCTTGATTCCCACTTTGTGGTTCTAAG
TACTGTGGTTTCCAAATGTGTCAGTTTCATAGCCTGAAGAACGAGATCAGCAGCCTCTGTTCCACATACA
CTTCATTCTCAGTATTGTTTTGCCAAGTTCTAATTCCATCAGAAGCTGGTCGAGATCCGGAACCCTTAAT
ATAACTTCGTATAATGTATGCTATACGAAGTTATTAGGTCCCTCGAAGAGGTTCACTAGGATCCGGTACC
CAGCTTTTGTTCCCTTTAGTGAGGGTTAATTGCGCGCTTGGCGTAATCATGGTCATAGCTGTTTCCTGTG
TGAAATTGTTATCCGCTCACAATTCCACACAACATACGAGCCGGAAGCATAAAGTGTAAAGCCTGGGGTG
CCTAATGAGTGAGCTAACTCACATTAATTGCGTTGCGCTCACTGCCCGCTTTCCAGTCGGGAAACCTGTC
GTGCCAGCTGCATTAATGAATCGGCCAACGCGCGGGGAGAGGCGGTTTGCGTATTGGGCGCTCTTCCGCT
TCCTCGCTCACTGACTCGCTGCGCTCGGTCGTTCGGCTGCGGCGAGCGGTATCAGCTCACTCAAAGGCGG
TAATACGGTTATCCACAGAATCAGGGGATAACGCAGGAAAGAACATGTGAGCAAAAGGCCAGCAAAAGGC
CAGGAACCGTAAAAAGGCCGCGTTGCTGGCGTTTTTCCATAGGCTCCGCCCCCCTGACGAGCATCACAAA
AATCGACGCTCAAGTCAGAGGTGGCGAAACCCGACAGGACTATAAAGATACCAGGCGTTTCCCCCTGGAA
GCTCCCTCGTGCGCTCTCCTGTTCCGACCCTGCCGCTTACCGGATACCTGTCCGCCTTTCTCCCTTCGGG
AAGCGTGGCGCTTTCTCATAGCTCACGCTGTAGGTATCTCAGTTCGGTGTAGGTCGTTCGCTCCAAGCTG
GGCTGTGTGCACGAACCCCCCGTTCAGCCCGACCGCTGCGCCTTATCCGGTAACTATCGTCTTGAGTCCA
ACCCGGTAAGACACGACTTATCGCCACTGGCAGCAGCCACTGGTAACAGGATTAGCAGAGCGAGGTATGT
AGGCGGTGCTACAGAGTTCTTGAAGTGGTGGCCTAACTACGGCTACACTAGAAGAACAGTATTTGGTATC
TGCGCTCTGCTGAAGCCAGTTACCTTCGGAAAAAGAGTTGGTAGCTCTTGATCCGGCAAACAAACCACCG
CTGGTAGCGGTGGTTTTTTTGTTTGCAAGCAGCAGATTACGCGCAGAAAAAAAGGATCTCAAGAAGATCC
TTTGATCTTTTCTACGGGGTCTGACGCTCAGTGGAACGAAAACTCACGTTAAGGGATTTTGGTCATGAGA
TTATCAAAAAGGATCTTCACCTAGATCCTTTTAAATTAAAAATGAAGTTTTAAATCAATCTAAAGTATAT
ATGAGTAAACTTGGTCTGACAGTTACCAATGCTTAATCAGTGAGGCACCTATCTCAGCGATCTGTCTATT
TCGTTCATCCATAGTTGCCTGACTCCCCGTCGTGTAGATAACTACGATACGGGAGGGCTTACCATCTGGC
CCCAGTGCTGCAATGATACCGCGAGACCCACGCTCACCGGCTCCAGATTTATCAGCAATAAACCAGCCAG
CCGGAAGGGCCGAGCGCAGAAGTGGTCCTGCAACTTTATCCGCCTCCATCCAGTCTATTAATTGTTGCCG
GGAAGCTAGAGTAAGTAGTTCGCCAGTTAATAGTTTGCGCAACGTTGTTGCCATTGCTACAGGCATCGTG
GTGTCACGCTCGTCGTTTGGTATGGCTTCATTCAGCTCCGGTTCCCAACGATCAAGGCGAGTTACATGAT
CCCCCATGTTGTGCAAAAAAGCGGTTAGCTCCTTCGGTCCTCCGATCGTTGTCAGAAGTAAGTTGGCCGC
AGTGTTATCACTCATGGTTATGGCAGCACTGCATAATTCTCTTACTGTCATGCCATCCGTAAGATGCTTT
TCTGTGACTGGTGAGTACTCAACCAAGTCATTCTGAGAATAGTGTATGCGGCGACCGAGTTGCTCTTGCC
CGGCGTCAATACGGGATAATACCGCGCCACATAGCAGAACTTTAAAAGTGCTCATCATTGGAAAACGTTC
TTCGGGGCGAAAACTCTCAAGGATCTTACCGCTGTTGAGATCCAGTTCGATGTAACCCACTCGTGCACCC
AACTGATCTTCAGCATCTTTTACTTTCACCAGCGTTTCTGGGTGAGCAAAAACAGGAAGGCAAAATGCCG
CAAAAAAGGGAATAAGGGCGACACGGAAATGTTGAATACTCATACTCTTCCTTTTTCAATATTATTGAAG
CATTTATCAGGGTTATTGTCTCATGAGCGGATACATATTTGAATGTATTTAGAAAAATAAACAAATAGGG
GTTCCGCGCACATTTCCCCGAAAAGTGCCACCTGACG
